>Addgene plasmid #82394 | pCas56 | depositor full sequence | sequence record 156154 | pCas56 sequence 6423 bps
TCGCGCGTTTCGGTGATGACGGTGAAAACCTCTGACACATGCAGCTCCCGGAGACGGTCACAGCTTGTCT
GTAAGCGGATGCCGGGAGCAGACAAGCCCGTCAGGGCGCGTCAGCGGGTGTTGGCGGGTGTCGGGGCTGG
CTTAACTATGCGGCATCAGAGCAGATTGTACTGAGAGTGCACCATATGCGGTGTGAAATACCGCACAGAT
GCGTAAGGAGAAAATACCGCATCAGGCGCCATTCGCCATTCAGGCTGCGCAACTGTTGGGAAGGGCGATC
GGTGCGGGCCTCTTCGCTATTACGCCAGCTGGCGAAAGGGGGATGTGCTGCAAGGCGATTAAGTTGGGTA
ACGCCAGGGTTTTCCCAGTCACGACGTTGTAAAACGACGGCCAGTGATGTTTGGTCGAAAATTCTTCACA
CTTTTAACGGCTGTCTCCACAGTGTTCCTGACTCCTATTTACGGAGCGGCTCAAACGATGCAAGATCAAA
GTAATACGATGAATAATGAAAATTCATTGGGGAATAGTGCGACTGGGGTAGTCAACCAAACCGCTGTGTA
CAACTTAGGTCAAAGTGCCACCTACGGTTTTAGAGGGATCGTTTGTCCCCGCCCTTCCTTTGTGCTCAGT
GGCTCTGCAAATGGCAATACATTTGATGGGGAGAGTTCAAATTCCTACGCTCTTTCCGGTGCCATTATTG
TGCCCCTCGGTGGTCAAGTGGGCAGCAACTGTAGAGATTTCAGCACTACCCTACTGGAAAGAGAACAAGC
CGAATTAGCAAAGTTTCAAATCCAATCTTCAGCGGAAACAGTCAAACTTTGTGCTGACATGATTTCTTCA
GGCATTCAAGTAGATCCAGAGGTTTATCCAGTACTGGCGCGGCAATGTTCTGCAGTTCGGTTGGTTTCAC
AAGGACGGGCTTCTAGCACAAATGAAGCCCGACAAAATGAATCGACTCACAATAAGCTAGATGATGATGT
AGAATTGTCTGCTAATTACTTAAAAACTGAGTAAATATAATATTTTGAATAGTGAGGAAAAATATCTCAA
AGGCTATATGAAAATAAAAAAAGAGCGGCTAAAAAATCTTCAGCTTACAGTGACGCCTGTCTTTGCATTC
TAAAGCACTAAAACACAGTCGTTTTTTTACTGACTCCAAGTGTTTTTATTACTATACTTAGAAATTCGTC
AAATAGGCATGAAATTGCTGTATTAAAATATCCTACTGTATCTTTTAGTTCACACTATTTTTCTTGAGTT
AATTTTGTATCAATAACTATAAACGCAGAAAGGCCCACCCGAAGGTGAGCCAGTGTGACTCTAGTAGAGA
GCGTTCAACCCCTTGGGGCCTCTAAACGGGTCTTGAGGGGTTTTTTGTCTAGTAGTGATCTACACTAGCA
CTATCAGTGTTATTAAGCTACTAAAGCGTAGTTTTCGTCGTTTGCAGCGGACCCACTTTCACATTTAAGT
TGTTTTTCTAATCCGCATATGATCAATTCAAGGCCGAATAAGAAGGCTGGCTCTGCACCTTGGTGATCAA
ATAATTCGATAGCTTGTCGTAATAATGGCGGCATACTATCAGTAGTAGGTGTTTCCCTTTCTTCTTTAGC
GACTTGATGCTCTTGATCTTCCAATACGCAACCTAAAGTAAAATGCCCCACAGCGCTGAGTGCATATAAT
GCATTCTCTAGTGAAAAACCTTGTTGGCATAAAAAGGCTAATTGATTTTCGAGAGTTTCATACTGTTTTT
CTGTAGGCCGTGTACCTAAATGTACTTTTGCTCCATCGCGATGACTTAGTAAAGCACATCTAAAACTTTT
AGCGTTATTACGTAAAAAATCTTGCCAGCTTTCCCCTTCTAAAGGGCAAAAGTGAGTATGGTGCCTATCT
AACATCTCAATGGCTAAGGCGTCGAGCAAAGCCCGCTTATTTTTTACATGCCAATACAATGTAGGCTGCT
CTACACCTAGCTTCTGGGCGAGTTTACGGGTTGTTAAACCTTCGATTCCGACCTCATTAAGCAGCTCTAA
TGCGCTGTTAATCACTTTACTTTTATCTAATCTGGACATCTAGTATTTCTCCTCTTTCTCTAGTAGCTAG
CATAATCCCTAGGACTGAGCTAGCCATCAGGTTAACAAAAAAGCAGGAATATCCCTATCAGTGATAGACA
GACATCCCTATCAGTGATAGAGTATAAAGTTAACTATTTACGAGACACATACCATGTTTTAGAGCTAGAA
ATAGCAAGTTAAAATAAGGCTAGTCCGTTATCAACTTGAAAAAGTGGCACCGAGTCGGTGCTTTTTTTGA
AGCTTGGGCCCGAACAAAAACTCATCTCAGAAGAGGATCTGAATAGCGCCGTCGACCATCATCATCATCA
TCATTGAGTTTAAACGGTCTCCAGCTTGGCTGTTTTGGCGGATGAGAGAAGATTTTCAGCCTGATACAGA
TTAAATCAGAACGCAGAAGCGGTCTGATAAAACAGAATTTGCCTGGCGGCAGTAGCGCGGTGGTCCCACC
TGACCCCATGCCGAACTCAGAAGTGAAACGCCGTAGCGCCGATGGTAGTGTGGGGTCTCCCCATGCGAGA
GTAGGGAACTGCCAGGCATCAAATAAAACGAAAGGCTCAGTCGAAAGACTGGGCCTTTCGTTTTATCTGT
TGTTTGTCGGTGAACTACGGGGTCTGACGCTCAGTGGAACGAAAACTCACGTTAAGGGATTTTGGTCATG
AACAATAAAACTGTCTGCTTACATAAACAGTAATACAAGGGGTGTTATGAGCCATATTCAACGGGAAACG
TCTTGCTCTAGGCCGCGATTAAATTCCAACATGGATGCTGATTTATATGGGTATAAATGGGCTCGCGATA
ATGTCGGGCAATCAGGTGCGACAATCTATCGATTGTATGGGAAGCCCGATGCGCCAGAGTTGTTTCTGAA
ACATGGCAAAGGTAGCGTTGCCAATGATGTTACAGATGAGATGGTCAGACTAAACTGGCTGACGGAATTT
ATGCCTCTTCCGACCATCAAGCATTTTATCCGTACTCCTGATGATGCATGGTTACTCACCACTGCGATCC
CCGGGAAAACAGCATTCCAGGTATTAGAAGAATATCCTGATTCAGGTGAAAATATTGTTGATGCGCTGGC
AGTGTTCCTGCGCCGGTTGCATTCGATTCCTGTTTGTAATTGTCCTTTTAACAGCGATCGCGTATTTCGT
CTCGCTCAGGCGCAATCACGAATGAATAACGGTTTGGTTGATGCGAGTGATTTTGATGACGAGCGTAATG
GCTGGCCTGTTGAACAAGTCTGGAAAGAAATGCATAAACTTTTGCCATTCTCACCGGATTCAGTCGTCAC
TCATGGTGATTTCTCACTTGATAACCTTATTTTTGACGAGGGGAAATTAATAGGTTGTATTGATGTTGGA
CGAGTCGGAATCGCAGACCGATACCAGGATCTTGCCATCCTATGGAACTGCCTCGGTGAGTTTTCTCCTT
CATTACAGAAACGGCTTTTTCAAAAATATGGTATTGATAATCCTGATATGAATAAATTGCAGTTTCATTT
GATGCTCGATGAGTTTTTCTAAGAATTAATTCATGAGCGGATACATATTTGAATGTATTTAGAAAAATAA
ACAAATAGGGGTTCCGCGCACATTTCCCCGAAAAGGTGGATCCGAAAATAAAGTCAAAGTGCTTCTATAA
TTTAAGATCTATTTTTAAACAGTACAGCTTTACAGAAAGAAAAACCAGAAGGGACGCCTATTTTATCTCG
TTTTCTTCCCAGAGTAGCAGGACATTTTTTTCTGTAAAAGCAGAGCAATTTGTACTGAAATCATTATCAA
TAATGACATTAGATTCTTCGATCAAGACATCTGTACCGTTGCTTATATCTGCTTCAGAGCCTAATACAAT
GGGGTATTGTGGTTGTTGACATGCAGCATTAACGAGTACTTTGACTGGGAATACAACCGAATCATCGCTA
TAGGTGTAGACATTGGCGTGGTAGTAATAGGTATAGTCATCATAGTCGTAATTATATTCATAACCATACC
GATACTGGTAATCAAAATCAATAAATACAGGTTCACTTTTTGCCTGTTGAACAACGATAAATGATAGACC
ACTAAGGGCTGCTGTAAACAGTTTATTCATTTTGCTTTCTCCATCCCTTGACTTAATTTGGCGTAATCAT
GGTCATAGCTGTTTCCTGTGTGAAATTGTTATCCGCTCACAATTCCACACAACATACGAGCCGGAAGCAT
AAAGTGTAAAGCCTGGGGTGCCTAATGAGTGAGCTAACTCACATTAATTGCGTTGCGCTCACTGCCCGCT
TTCCAGTCGGGAAACCTGTCGTGCCAGCTGCATTAATGAATCGGCCAACGCGCGGGGAGAGGCGGTTTGC
GTATTGGGCGCTCTTCCGCTTCCTCGCTCACTGACTCGCTGCGCTCGGTCGTTCGGCTGCGGCGAGCGGT
ATCAGCTCACTCAAAGGCGGTAATACGGTTATCCACAGAATCAGGGGATAACGCAGGAAAGAACATGTGA
GCAAAAGGCCAGCAAAAGGCCAGGAACCGTAAAAAGGCCGCGTTGCTGGCGTTTTTCCATAGGCTCCGCC
CCCCTGACGAGCATCACAAAAATCGACGCTCAAGTCAGAGGTGGCGAAACCCGACAGGACTATAAAGATA
CCAGGCGTTTCCCCCTGGAAGCTCCCTCGTGCGCTCTCCTGTTCCGACCCTGCCGCTTACCGGATACCTG
TCCGCCTTTCTCCCTTCGGGAAGCGTGGCGCTTTCTCATAGCTCACGCTGTAGGTATCTCAGTTCGGTGT
AGGTCGTTCGCTCCAAGCTGGGCTGTGTGCACGAACCCCCCGTTCAGCCCGACCGCTGCGCCTTATCCGG
TAACTATCGTCTTGAGTCCAACCCGGTAAGACACGACTTATCGCCACTGGCAGCAGCCACTGGTAACAGG
ATTAGCAGAGCGAGGTATGTAGGCGGTGCTACAGAGTTCTTGAAGTGGTGGCCTAACTACGGCTACACTA
GAAGAACAGTATTTGGTATCTGCGCTCTGCTGAAGCCAGTTACCTTCGGAAAAAGAGTTGGTAGCTCTTG
ATCCGGCAAACAAACCACCGCTGGTAGCGGTGGTTTTTTTGTTTGCAAGCAGCAGATTACGCGCAGAAAA
AAAGGATCTCAAGAAGATCCTTTGATCTTTTCTACGGGGTCTGACGCTCAGTGGAACGAAAACTCACGTT
AAGGGATTTTGGTCATGAGATTATCAAAAAGGATCTTCACCTAGATCCTTTTAAATTAAAAATGAAGTTT
TAAATCAATCTAAAGTATATATGAGTAAACTTGGTCTGACAGTTACCAATGCTTAATCAGTGAGGCACCT
ATCTCAGCGATCTGTCTATTTCGTTCATCCATAGTTGCCTGACTCCCCGTCGTGTAGATAACTACGATAC
GGGAGGGCTTACCATCTGGCCCCAGTGCTGCAATGATACCGCGAGACCCACGCTCACCGGCTCCAGATTT
ATCAGCAATAAACCAGCCAGCCGGAAGGGCCGAGCGCAGAAGTGGTCCTGCAACTTTATCCGCCTCCATC
CAGTCTATTAATTGTTGCCGGGAAGCTAGAGTAAGTAGTTCGCCAGTTAATAGTTTGCGCAACGTTGTTG
CCATTGCTACAGGCATCGTGGTGTCACGCTCGTCGTTTGGTATGGCTTCATTCAGCTCCGGTTCCCAACG
ATCAAGGCGAGTTACATGATCCCCCATGTTGTGCAAAAAAGCGGTTAGCTCCTTCGGTCCTCCGATCGTT
GTCAGAAGTAAGTTGGCCGCAGTGTTATCACTCATGGTTATGGCAGCACTGCATAATTCTCTTACTGTCA
TGCCATCCGTAAGATGCTTTTCTGTGACTGGTGAGTACTCAACCAAGTCATTCTGAGAATAGTGTATGCG
GCGACCGAGTTGCTCTTGCCCGGCGTCAATACGGGATAATACCGCGCCACATAGCAGAACTTTAAAAGTG
CTCATCATTGGAAAACGTTCTTCGGGGCGAAAACTCTCAAGGATCTTACCGCTGTTGAGATCCAGTTCGA
TGTAACCCACTCGTGCACCCAACTGATCTTCAGCATCTTTTACTTTCACCAGCGTTTCTGGGTGAGCAAA
AACAGGAAGGCAAAATGCCGCAAAAAAGGGAATAAGGGCGACACGGAAATGTTGAATACTCATACTCTTC
CTTTTTCAATATTATTGAAGCATTTATCAGGGTTATTGTCTCATGAGCGGATACATATTTGAATGTATTT
AGAAAAATAAACAAATAGGGGTTCCGCGCACATTTCCCCGAAAAGTGCCACCTGACGTCTAAGAAACCAT
TATTATCATGACATTAACCTATAAAAATAGGCGTATCACGAGGCCCTTTCGTC
Features (pLannotate 1.2.2; 23 found; start..end, strand, type, name):
    137..236     +  misc_feature   bom (fragment): basis of mobility region from pBR322
    242..397     -  CDS            lacZα (fragment): LacZα fragment of β-galactosidase; lacZ fragment
   1284..1311    -  terminator     T7Te terminator: phage T7 early transcription terminator
   1337..1377    +  terminator     T7 terminator (fragment): transcription terminator for bacteriophage T7 RNA polymerase
   1416..1448    -  CDS            ssrA tag (LVA): C-terminal peptide that mediates degradation in bacteria through the ClpXP and ClpAP proteases (McGinness et al., 2006) mutant LVA variant that confers accelerated degradation under some conditions (Andersen et al., 1998)
   1449..2069    -  CDS            tetR: TETR2_ECOLX - Experimental evidence at protein level: Swiss-Prot protein existence level 1. TetR is the repressor of the tetracycline resistance element; its N-terminal region forms a helix-turn-helix structure and binds DNA. Binding of tetracycline to TetR reduces the repressor affinity for the tetracycline resistance gene (tetA) promoter operator sites. From Escherichia coli.
   2108..2124    -  promoter       J23119(SpeI) promoter (fragment): bacterial promoter (Registry of Standard Biological Parts BBa J23119) modified to end with an SpeI site
   2152..2168    +  protein_bind   tet operator (fragment): tetO; bacterial operator O2 for the tetR and tetA genes tetracycline repressor TetR
   2175..2192    +  protein_bind   tet operator (fragment): tetO; bacterial operator O2 for the tetR and tetA genes tetracycline repressor TetR
   2226..2301    +  misc_RNA       gRNA scaffold: guide RNA scaffold for the Streptococcus pyogenes CRISPR/Cas9 system
   2367..2384    +  CDS            capTEV™ (fragment): composite tag for in vivo biotinylation, TEV protease cleavage, and 6xHis tagging
   2491..2606    +  ncRNA          5S rRNA: Accession: RF00001 - 5S ribosomal RNA
   2610..2656    +  terminator     rrnB T1 terminator: transcription terminator T1 from the E. coli rrnB gene
   2777..3592    +  CDS            KanR: aminoglycoside phosphotransferase; aph(3')-Ia; confers resistance to kanamycin in bacteria or G418 (Geneticin®) in eukaryotes
   3601..3658    -  promoter       AmpR promoter (fragment): bla
   4226..4242    -  protein_bind   lac operator: The lac repressor binds to the lac operator to inhibit transcription in E. coli. This inhibition can be relieved by adding lactose or isopropyl-β-D-thiogalactopyranoside (IPTG). lac repressor encoded by lacI
   4250..4280    -  promoter       lac promoter: promoter for the E. coli lac operon
   4295..4316    -  protein_bind   CAP binding site: CAP binding activates transcription in the presence of cAMP. E. coli catabolite activator protein
   4329..4421    -  CDS            lacI (fragment): lac repressor; lacI; The lac repressor binds to the lac operator to inhibit transcription in E. coli. This inhibition can be relieved by adding lactose or isopropyl-β-D-thiogalactopyranoside (IPTG).
   4604..5192    -  rep_origin     ori: high-copy-number ColE1/pMB1/pBR322/pUC origin of replication
   5363..6223    -  CDS            AmpR: β-lactamase; bla; confers resistance to ampicillin, carbenicillin, and related antibiotics
   6224..6328    -  promoter       AmpR promoter: bla
   6423..35      +  CDS            rop (fragment) (across the origin): Rop protein, which maintains plasmids at low copy number; rop
