>Addgene plasmid #82394 | pCas56 | addgene full sequence | sequence record 162297 | Addgene next-generation full plasmid sequencing result
CTACTAGAGTCACACTGGCTCACCTTCGGGTGGGCCTTTCTGCGTTTATAGTTATTGATACAAAATTAAC
TCAAGAAAAATAGTGTGAACTAAAAGATACAGTAGGATATTTTAATACAGCAATTTCATGCCTATTTGAC
GAATTTCTAAGTATAGTAATAAAAACACTTGGAGTCAGTAAAAAAACGACTGTGTTTTAGTGCTTTAGAA
TGCAAAGACAGGCGTCACTGTAAGCTGAAGATTTTTTAGCCGCTCTTTTTTTATTTTCATATAGCCTTTG
AGATATTTTTCCTCACTATTCAAAATATTATATTTACTCAGTTTTTAAGTAATTAGCAGACAATTCTACA
TCATCATCTAGCTTATTGTGAGTCGATTCATTTTGTCGGGCTTCATTTGTGCTAGAAGCCCGTCCTTGTG
AAACCAACCGAACTGCAGAACATTGCCGCGCCAGTACTGGATAAACCTCTGGATCTACTTGAATGCCTGA
AGAAATCATGTCAGCACAAAGTTTGACTGTTTCCGCTGAAGATTGGATTTGAAACTTTGCTAATTCGGCT
TGTTCTCTTTCCAGTAGGGTAGTGCTGAAATCTCTACAGTTGCTGCCCACTTGACCACCGAGGGGCACAA
TAATGGCACCGGAAAGAGCGTAGGAATTTGAACTCTCCCCATCAAATGTATTGCCATTTGCAGAGCCACT
GAGCACAAAGGAAGGGCGGGGACAAACGATCCCTCTAAAACCGTAGGTGGCACTTTGACCTAAGTTGTAC
ACAGCGGTTTGGTTGACTACCCCAGTCGCACTATTCCCCAATGAATTTTCATTATTCATCGTATTACTTT
GATCTTGCATCGTTTGAGCCGCTCCGTAAATAGGAGTCAGGAACACTGTGGAGACAGCCGTTAAAAGTGT
GAAGAATTTTCGACCAAACATCACTGGCCGTCGTTTTACAACGTCGTGACTGGGAAAACCCTGGCGTTAC
CCAACTTAATCGCCTTGCAGCACATCCCCCTTTCGCCAGCTGGCGTAATAGCGAAGAGGCCCGCACCGAT
CGCCCTTCCCAACAGTTGCGCAGCCTGAATGGCGAATGGCGCCTGATGCGGTATTTTCTCCTTACGCATC
TGTGCGGTATTTCACACCGCATATGGTGCACTCTCAGTACAATCTGCTCTGATGCCGCATAGTTAAGCCA
GCCCCGACACCCGCCAACACCCGCTGACGCGCCCTGACGGGCTTGTCTGCTCCCGGCATCCGCTTACAGA
CAAGCTGTGACCGTCTCCGGGAGCTGCATGTGTCAGAGGTTTTCACCGTCATCACCGAAACGCGCGAGAC
GAAAGGGCCTCGTGATACGCCTATTTTTATAGGTTAATGTCATGATAATAATGGTTTCTTAGACGTCAGG
TGGCACTTTTCGGGGAAATGTGCGCGGAACCCCTATTTGTTTATTTTTCTAAATACATTCAAATATGTAT
CCGCTCATGAGACAATAACCCTGATAAATGCTTCAATAATATTGAAAAAGGAAGAGTATGAGTATTCAAC
ATTTCCGTGTCGCCCTTATTCCCTTTTTTGCGGCATTTTGCCTTCCTGTTTTTGCTCACCCAGAAACGCT
GGTGAAAGTAAAAGATGCTGAAGATCAGTTGGGTGCACGAGTGGGTTACATCGAACTGGATCTCAACAGC
GGTAAGATCCTTGAGAGTTTTCGCCCCGAAGAACGTTTTCCAATGATGAGCACTTTTAAAGTTCTGCTAT
GTGGCGCGGTATTATCCCGTATTGACGCCGGGCAAGAGCAACTCGGTCGCCGCATACACTATTCTCAGAA
TGACTTGGTTGAGTACTCACCAGTCACAGAAAAGCATCTTACGGATGGCATGACAGTAAGAGAATTATGC
AGTGCTGCCATAACCATGAGTGATAACACTGCGGCCAACTTACTTCTGACAACGATCGGAGGACCGAAGG
AGCTAACCGCTTTTTTGCACAACATGGGGGATCATGTAACTCGCCTTGATCGTTGGGAACCGGAGCTGAA
TGAAGCCATACCAAACGACGAGCGTGACACCACGATGCCTGTAGCAATGGCAACAACGTTGCGCAAACTA
TTAACTGGCGAACTACTTACTCTAGCTTCCCGGCAACAATTAATAGACTGGATGGAGGCGGATAAAGTTG
CAGGACCACTTCTGCGCTCGGCCCTTCCGGCTGGCTGGTTTATTGCTGATAAATCTGGAGCCGGTGAGCG
TGGGTCTCGCGGTATCATTGCAGCACTGGGGCCAGATGGTAAGCCCTCCCGTATCGTAGTTATCTACACG
ACGGGGAGTCAGGCAACTATGGATGAACGAAATAGACAGATCGCTGAGATAGGTGCCTCACTGATTAAGC
ATTGGTAACTGTCAGACCAAGTTTACTCATATATACTTTAGATTGATTTAAAACTTCATTTTTAATTTAA
AAGGATCTAGGTGAAGATCCTTTTTGATAATCTCATGACCAAAATCCCTTAACGTGAGTTTTCGTTCCAC
TGAGCGTCAGACCCCGTAGAAAAGATCAAAGGATCTTCTTGAGATCCTTTTTTTCTGCGCGTAATCTGCT
GCTTGCAAACAAAAAAACCACCGCTACCAGCGGTGGTTTGTTTGCCGGATCAAGAGCTACCAACTCTTTT
TCCGAAGGTAACTGGCTTCAGCAGAGCGCAGATACCAAATACTGTTCTTCTAGTGTAGCCGTAGTTAGGC
CACCACTTCAAGAACTCTGTAGCACCGCCTACATACCTCGCTCTGCTAATCCTGTTACCAGTGGCTGCTG
CCAGTGGCGATAAGTCGTGTCTTACCGGGTTGGACTCAAGACGATAGTTACCGGATAAGGCGCAGCGGTC
GGGCTGAACGGGGGGTTCGTGCACACAGCCCAGCTTGGAGCGAACGACCTACACCGAACTGAGATACCTA
CAGCGTGAGCTATGAGAAAGCGCCACGCTTCCCGAAGGGAGAAAGGCGGACAGGTATCCGGTAAGCGGCA
GGGTCGGAACAGGAGAGCGCACGAGGGAGCTTCCAGGGGGAAACGCCTGGTATCTTTATAGTCCTGTCGG
GTTTCGCCACCTCTGACTTGAGCGTCGATTTTTGTGATGCTCGTCAGGGGGGCGGAGCCTATGGAAAAAC
GCCAGCAACGCGGCCTTTTTACGGTTCCTGGCCTTTTGCTGGCCTTTTGCTCACATGTTCTTTCCTGCGT
TATCCCCTGATTCTGTGGATAACCGTATTACCGCCTTTGAGTGAGCTGATACCGCTCGCCGCAGCCGAAC
GACCGAGCGCAGCGAGTCAGTGAGCGAGGAAGCGGAAGAGCGCCCAATACGCAAACCGCCTCTCCCCGCG
CGTTGGCCGATTCATTAATGCAGCTGGCACGACAGGTTTCCCGACTGGAAAGCGGGCAGTGAGCGCAACG
CAATTAATGTGAGTTAGCTCACTCATTAGGCACCCCAGGCTTTACACTTTATGCTTCCGGCTCGTATGTT
GTGTGGAATTGTGAGCGGATAACAATTTCACACAGGAAACAGCTATGACCATGATTACGCCAAGCTTAAT
TAAGTCAAGGGATGGAGAAAGCAAAATGAATAAACTGTTTACAGCAGCCCTTAGTGGTCTATCATTTATC
GTTGTTCAACAGGCAAAAAGTGAACCTGTATTTATTGATTTTGATTACCAGTATCGGTATGGTTATGAAT
ATAATTACGACTATGATGACTATACCTATTACTACCACGCCAATGTCTACACCTATAGCGATGATTCGGT
TGTATTCCCAGTCAAAGTACTCGTTAATGCTGCATGTCAACAACCACAATACCCCATTGTATTAGGCTCT
GAAGCAGATATAAGCAACGGTACAGATGTCTTGATCGAAGAATCTAATGTCATTATTGATAATGATTTCA
GTACAAATTGCTCTGCTTTTACAGAAAAAAATGTCCTGCTACTCTGGGAAGAAAACGAGATAAAATAGGC
GTCCCTTCTGGTTTTTCTTTCTGTAAAGCTGTACTGTTTAAAAATAGATCTTAAATTATAGAAGCACTTT
GACTTTATTTTCGGATCCACCTTTTCGGGGAAATGTGCGCGGAACCCCTATTTGTTTATTTTTCTAAATA
CATTCAAATATGTATCCGCTCATGAATTAATTCTTAGAAAAACTCATCGAGCATCAAATGAAACTGCAAT
TTATTCATATCAGGATTATCAATACCATATTTTTGAAAAAGCCGTTTCTGTAATGAAGGAGAAAACTCAC
CGAGGCAGTTCCATAGGATGGCAAGATCCTGGTATCGGTCTGCGATTCCGACTCGTCCAACATCAATACA
ACCTATTAATTTCCCCTCGTCAAAAATAAGGTTATCAAGTGAGAAATCACCATGAGTGACGACTGAATCC
GGTGAGAATGGCAAAAGTTTATGCATTTCTTTCCAGACTTGTTCAACAGGCCAGCCATTACGCTCGTCAT
CAAAATCACTCGCATCAACCAAACCGTTATTCATTCGTGATTGCGCCTGAGCGAGACGAAATACGCGATC
GCTGTTAAAAGGACAATTACAAACAGGAATCGAATGCAACCGGCGCAGGAACACTGCCAGCGCATCAACA
ATATTTTCACCTGAATCAGGATATTCTTCTAATACCTGGAATGCTGTTTTCCCGGGGATCGCAGTGGTGA
GTAACCATGCATCATCAGGAGTACGGATAAAATGCTTGATGGTCGGAAGAGGCATAAATTCCGTCAGCCA
GTTTAGTCTGACCATCTCATCTGTAACATCATTGGCAACGCTACCTTTGCCATGTTTCAGAAACAACTCT
GGCGCATCGGGCTTCCCATACAATCGATAGATTGTCGCACCTGATTGCCCGACATTATCGCGAGCCCATT
TATACCCATATAAATCAGCATCCATGTTGGAATTTAATCGCGGCCTAGAGCAAGACGTTTCCCGTTGAAT
ATGGCTCATAACACCCCTTGTATTACTGTTTATGTAAGCAGACAGTTTTATTGTTCATGACCAAAATCCC
TTAACGTGAGTTTTCGTTCCACTGAGCGTCAGACCCCGTAGTTCACCGACAAACAACAGATAAAACGAAA
GGCCCAGTCTTTCGACTGAGCCTTCCGTTTTATTTGATGCCTGGCAGTTCCATACTCTCGCATGGGGAGA
CCCCACACTACCATCGGCGCTACGGCGTTTCACTTCTGAGTTCGGCATGGGGTCAGGTGGGACCACCGCG
CTACTGCCGCCAGGCAAATTCTGTTTTATCAGACCGCTTCTGCGTTCTGATTTAATCTGTATCAGGCTGA
AAATCTTCTCTCATCCGCCAAAACAGCCAAGCTGGAGACCGTTTAAACTCAATGATGATGATGATGATGG
TCGACGGCGCTATTCAGATCCTCTTCTGAGATGAGTTTTTGTTCGGGCCCAAGCTTCAAAAAAAGCACCG
ACTCGGTGCCACTTTTTCAAGTTGATAACGGACTAGCCTTATTTTAACTTGCTATTTCTAGCTCTAAAAC
ATGGTATGTGTCTCGTAAATAGTTAACTTTATACTCTATCACTGATAGGGATGTCTGTCTATCACTGATA
GGGATATTCCTGCTTTTTTGTTAACCTGATGGCTAGCTCAGTCCTAGGGATTATGCTAGCTACTAGAGAA
AGAGGAGAAATACTAGATGTCCAGATTAGATAAAAGTAAAGTGATTAACAGCGCATTAGAGCTGCTTAAT
GAGGTCGGAATCGAAGGTTTAACAACCCGTAAACTCGCCCAGAAGCTAGGTGTAGAGCAGCCTACATTGT
ATTGGCATGTAAAAAATAAGCGGGCTTTGCTCGACGCCTTAGCCATTGAGATGTTAGATAGGCACCATAC
TCACTTTTGCCCTTTAGAAGGGGAAAGCTGGCAAGATTTTTTACGTAATAACGCTAAAAGTTTTAGATGT
GCTTTACTAAGTCATCGCGATGGAGCAAAAGTACATTTAGGTACACGGCCTACAGAAAAACAGTATGAAA
CTCTCGAAAATCAATTAGCCTTTTTATGCCAACAAGGTTTTTCACTAGAGAATGCATTATATGCACTCAG
CGCTGTGGGGCATTTTACTTTAGGTTGCGTATTGGAAGATCAAGAGCATCAAGTCGCTAAAGAAGAAAGG
GAAACACCTACTACTGATAGTATGCCGCCATTATTACGACAAGCTATCGAATTATTTGATCACCAAGGTG
CAGAGCCAGCCTTCTTATTCGGCCTTGAATTGATCATATGCGGATTAGAAAAACAACTTAAATGTGAAAG
TGGGTCCGCTGCAAACGACGAAAACTACGCTTTAGTAGCTTAATAACACTGATAGTGCTAGTGTAGATCA
CTACTAGACAAAAAACCCCTCAAGACCCGTTTAGAGGCCCCAAGGGGTTGAACGCTCT
Features (pLannotate 1.2.2; 23 found; start..end, strand, type, name):
     17..44      +  terminator     T7Te terminator: phage T7 early transcription terminator
    931..1086    +  CDS            lacZα (fragment): LacZα fragment of β-galactosidase; lacZ fragment
   1092..1191    -  misc_feature   bom (fragment): basis of mobility region from pBR322
   1293..1328    -  CDS            rop (fragment): Rop protein, which maintains plasmids at low copy number; rop
   1423..1527    +  promoter       AmpR promoter: bla
   1528..2388    +  CDS            AmpR: β-lactamase; bla; confers resistance to ampicillin, carbenicillin, and related antibiotics
   2559..3147    +  rep_origin     ori: high-copy-number ColE1/pMB1/pBR322/pUC origin of replication
   3330..3422    +  CDS            lacI (fragment): lac repressor; lacI; The lac repressor binds to the lac operator to inhibit transcription in E. coli. This inhibition can be relieved by adding lactose or isopropyl-β-D-thiogalactopyranoside (IPTG).
   3435..3456    +  protein_bind   CAP binding site: CAP binding activates transcription in the presence of cAMP. E. coli catabolite activator protein
   3471..3501    +  promoter       lac promoter: promoter for the E. coli lac operon
   3509..3525    +  protein_bind   lac operator: The lac repressor binds to the lac operator to inhibit transcription in E. coli. This inhibition can be relieved by adding lactose or isopropyl-β-D-thiogalactopyranoside (IPTG). lac repressor encoded by lacI
   4098..4155    +  promoter       AmpR promoter (fragment): bla
   4164..4979    -  CDS            KanR: aminoglycoside phosphotransferase; aph(3')-Ia; confers resistance to kanamycin in bacteria or G418 (Geneticin®) in eukaryotes
   5081..5146    -  terminator     rrnB T1 terminator (fragment): transcription terminator T1 from the E. coli rrnB gene
   5148..5263    -  ncRNA          5S rRNA: Accession: RF00001 - 5S ribosomal RNA
   5372..5389    -  CDS            capTEV™ (fragment): composite tag for in vivo biotinylation, TEV protease cleavage, and 6xHis tagging
   5455..5530    -  misc_RNA       gRNA scaffold: guide RNA scaffold for the Streptococcus pyogenes CRISPR/Cas9 system
   5564..5581    -  protein_bind   tet operator (fragment): tetO; bacterial operator O2 for the tetR and tetA genes tetracycline repressor TetR
   5588..5604    -  protein_bind   tet operator (fragment): tetO; bacterial operator O2 for the tetR and tetA genes tetracycline repressor TetR
   5632..5648    +  promoter       J23119(SpeI) promoter (fragment): bacterial promoter (Registry of Standard Biological Parts BBa J23119) modified to end with an SpeI site
   5687..6307    +  CDS            tetR: TETR2_ECOLX - Experimental evidence at protein level: Swiss-Prot protein existence level 1. TetR is the repressor of the tetracycline resistance element; its N-terminal region forms a helix-turn-helix structure and binds DNA. Binding of tetracycline to TetR reduces the repressor affinity for the tetracycline resistance gene (tetA) promoter operator sites. From Escherichia coli.
   6308..6340    +  CDS            ssrA tag (LVA): C-terminal peptide that mediates degradation in bacteria through the ClpXP and ClpAP proteases (McGinness et al., 2006) mutant LVA variant that confers accelerated degradation under some conditions (Andersen et al., 1998)
   6379..6419    -  terminator     T7 terminator (fragment): transcription terminator for bacteriophage T7 RNA polymerase
