[The description below was written by a language model from this plasmid's Addgene catalogue record and pLannotate feature annotations shown in this document.]
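Description:
pCas56 is a pUC19-based integration plasmid of about 6.4 kb. It delivers a CRISPR interference guide RNA into the cyanobacterium Synechococcus sp. PCC 7002. In E. coli it replicates from the high-copy ColE1/pUC origin and is selected with ampicillin through the bla gene. Remnants of the pUC19 lac region (lac promoter and operator, CAP site, lacZα fragment) are still present. A second marker, the aph(3')-Ia kanamycin resistance gene, sits next to the payload and is intended for selecting cyanobacterial recombinants once the cassette has integrated at the NS1 neutral-site locus. The NS1 homology arms are not annotated in either feature table. They presumably lie in the unannotated stretches flanking the cassette, but the record does not define them.

The payload is an sgRNA made of a spacer fused to the Streptococcus pyogenes Cas9 guide scaffold. It is transcribed from the PEZ3 promoter, which carries two tet operator sites, and is followed by an rrnB-derived terminator region. A divergently oriented tetR gene carries a C-terminal LVA-type ssrA degradation tag, appears to be driven by a J23119-like constitutive promoter, and is followed by terminators. It supplies the repressor, so guide transcription stays off until anhydrotetracycline relieves TetR binding. The guide targets the template strand of a YFP reporter gene at position +46 relative to the transcription start site. No Cas9 or dCas9 gene is present, so it must be supplied separately. The construct serves as one test guide for characterising titratable, trans-acting CRISPRi repression in this organism. The depositor and resequenced records differ by only a few bases and show the same features in opposite orientations.
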