Addgene plasmid #82394: pCas56
Purpose: sgRNA targeting YFP +46 from TSS; template strand; expressed from aTc inducible system in pEZ03 in the NS1 locus with kanamycin resistance
Depositing lab: Brian Pfleger. Depositing organization: University of Wisconsin, Madison. Publication: CRISPR interference as a titratable, trans-acting regulatory tool for metabolic engineering in the cyanobacterium Synechococcus sp. strain PCC 7002. Gordon GC, Korosh TC, Cameron JC, Markley AL, Begemann MB, Pfleger BF. Metab Eng. 2016 Jul 29. pii: S1096-7176(16)30062-3. doi: 10.1016/j.ymben.2016.07.007. PubMed 27481676.
Backbone
  Vector backbone: pUC19
  Total vector size (bp): 6423
Growth in bacteria
  Bacterial resistance: Ampicillin, 100 μg/mL
  Growth temperature: 37°C
  Growth strain: DH5alpha
  Copy number: High Copy
Gene/Insert
  Gene/Insert name: gRNA
  Promoter: PEZ3
  Cloning method: Gibson Cloning
  Sequencing primers: 5′ TTGGGTAACGCCAGGGT; 3′ GCTTCCGGCTCGTATGTTGTG
Terms and licenses: Academic/Nonprofit Terms; Industry Terms: Not Available to Industry
How to cite: pCas56 was a gift from Brian Pfleger (Addgene plasmid # 82394 ; http://n2t.net/addgene:82394 ; RRID:Addgene_82394)
