>Addgene plasmid #82394 | pCas56 | addgene partial sequence | sequence record 158820 | Tet-R 5'-GGCGAGTTTACGGGTTGTTA-3'
AGCAGCTCTAATGCGCTGTTAATCACTTTACTTTTATCTAATCTGGACATCTAGTATTTCTCCTCTTTCT
CTAGTAGCTAGCATAATCCCTAGGACTGAGCTAGCCATCAGGTTAACAAAAAAGCAGGAATATCCCTATC
AGTGATAGACAGACATCCCTATCAGTGATAGAGTATAAAGTTAACTATTTACGAGACACATACCATGTTT
TAGAGCTAGAAATAGCAAGTTAAAATAAGGCTAGTCCGTTATCAACTTGAAAAAGTGGCACCGAGTCGGT
GCTTTTTTTGAAGCTTGGGCCCGAACAAAAACTCATCTCAGAAGAGGATCTGAATAGCGCCGTCGACCAT
CATCATCATCATCATTGAGTTTAAACGGTCTCCAGCTTGGCTGTTTTGGCGGATGAGAGAAGATTTTCAG
CCTGATACAGATTAAATCAGAACGCAGAAGCGGTCTGATAAAACAGAATTTGCCTGGCGGCAGTAGCGCG
GTGGTCCCACCTGACCCCATGCCGAACTCAGAAGTGAAACGCCGTAGCGCCGATGGTAGTGTGGGGTCTC
CCCATGCGAGAGTATGGAACTGCCAGGCATCAAATAAAACGGAAGGCTCAGTCGAAAGACTGGGCCTTTC
GTTTTATCTGTTGTTTGTCGGTGAACTACGGGGTCTGACGCTCAGTGGAACGAAAACTCACGTTAAGGGA
TTTTGGTCATGAACAATAAAACTGTCTGCTTACATAAACAGTAATACAAGGGGTGTTATGAGCCATATTC
AACGGGAAACGTCTTGCTCTAGGCCGCGATTAAATTCCAACATGGATGCTGATTTATATGGGTAT
