>Addgene plasmid #82394 | pCas56 | addgene partial sequence | sequence record 158821 | M13pUC-Fwd 5'-CCCAGTCACGACGTTGTAAAACG-3'
CTTTTAACGGCTGTCTCCACAGTGTTCCTGACTCCTATTTACGGAGCGGCTCAAACGATGCAAGATCAAA
GTAATACGATGAATAATGAAAATTCATTGGGGAATAGTGCGACTGGGGTAGTCAACCAAACCGCTGTGTA
CAACTTAGGTCAAAGTGCCACCTACGGTTTTAGAGGGATCGTTTGTCCCCGCCCTTCCTTTGTGCTCAGT
GGCTCTGCAAATGGCAATACATTTGATGGGGAGAGTTCAAATTCCTACGCTCTTTCCGGTGCCATTATTG
TGCCCCTCGGTGGTCAAGTGGGCAGCAACTGTAGAGATTTCAGCACTACCCTACTGGAAAGAGAACAAGC
CGAATTAGCAAAGTTTCAAATCCAATCTTCAGCGGAAACAGTCAAACTTTGTGCTGACATGATTTCTTCA
GGCATTCAAGTAGATCCAGAGGTTTATCCAGTACTGGCGCGGCAATGTTCTGCAGTTCGGTTGGTTTCAC
AAGGACGGGCTTCTAGCACAAATGAAGCCCGACAAAATGAATCGACTCACAATAAGCTAGATGATGATGT
AGAATTGTCTGCTAATTACTTAAAAACTGAGTAAATATAATATTTTGAATAGTGAGGAAAAATATCTCAA
AGGCTATATGAAAATAAAAAAAGAGCGGCTAAAAAATCTTCAGCTTACAGTGACGCCTGTCTTTGCATTC
TAAAGCACTAAAACACAGTCGTTTTTTTACTGACTCCAAGTGTTTTTATTACTATACTTAGAAATTCGTC
AAATAGGCATGAAATTGCTGTATTAAAATATCCTACTGTATCTTTTAGTTCACACTATTT
